>Addgene plasmid #220791 | pCIG-LSL-LRRC37B | addgene full sequence | sequence record 439864 | Addgene NGS Result
GTCGACGGATCGGGAGATCTCCCGATCCCCTATGGTGCACTCTCAGTACAATCTGCTCTGATGCCGCATA
GTTAAGCCAGTATCTGCTCCCTGCTTGTGTGTTGGAGGTCGCTGAGTAGTGCGCGAGCAAAATTTAAGCT
ACAACAAGGCAAGGCTTGACCGACAATTGCATGAAGAATCTGCTTAGGGTTAGGCGTTTTGCGCTGCTTC
GCGATGTACGGGCCAGATATACGCGTTGACATTGATTATTGACTAGTTATTAATAGTAATCAATTACGGG
GTCATTAGTTCATAGCCCATATATGGAGTTCCGCGTTACATAACTTACGGTAAATGGCCCGCCTGGCTGA
CCGCCCAACGACCCCCGCCCATTGACGTCAATAATGACGTATGTTCCCATAGTAACGCCAATAGGGACTT
TCCATTGACGTCAATGGGTGGAGTATTTACGGTAAACTGCCCACTTGGCAGTACATCAAGTGTATCATAT
GCCAAGTACGCCCCCTATTGACGTCAATGACGGTAAATGGCCCGCCTGGCATTATGCCCAGTACATGACC
TTATGGGACTTTCCTACTTGGCAGTACATCTACGTATTAGTCATCGCTATTACCATGGTGATGCGGTTTT
GGCAGTACATCAATGGGCGTGGATAGCGGTTTGACTCACGGGGATTTCCAAGTCTCCACCCCATTGACGT
CAATGGGAGTTTGTTTTGGCACCAAAATCAACGGGACTTTCCAAAATGTCGTAACAACTCCGCCCCATTG
ACGCAAATGGGCGGTAGGCGTGTACGGTGGGAGGTCTATATAAGCAGCGCGTTTTGCCTGTACTGGGTCT
CTCTGGTTAGACCAGATCTGAGCCTGGGAGCTCTCTGGCTAACTAGGGAACCCACTGCTTAAGCCTCAAT
AAAGCTTGCCTTGAGTGCTTCAAGTAGTGTGTGCCCGTCTGTTGTGTGACTCTGGTAACTAGAGATCCCT
CAGACCCTTTTAGTCAGTGTGGAAAATCTCTAGCAGTGGCGCCCGAACAGGGACTTGAAAGCGAAAGGGA
AACCAGAGGAGCTCTCTCGACGCAGGACTCGGCTTGCTGAAGCGCGCACGGCAAGAGGCGAGGGGCGGCG
ACTGGTGAGTACGCCAAAAATTTTGACTAGCGGAGGCTAGAAGGAGAGAGATGGGTGCGAGAGCGTCAGT
ATTAAGCGGGGGAGAATTAGATCGCGATGGGAAAAAATTCGGTTAAGGCCAGGGGGAAAGAAAAAATATA
AATTAAAACATATAGTATGGGCAAGCAGGGAGCTAGAACGATTCGCAGTTAATCCTGGCCTGTTAGAAAC
ATCAGAAGGCTGTAGACAAATACTGGGACAGCTACAACCATCCCTTCAGACAGGATCAGAAGAACTTAGA
TCATTATATAATACAGTAGCAACCCTCTATTGTGTGCATCAAAGGATAGAGATAAAAGACACCAAGGAAG
CTTTAGACAAGATAGAGGAAGAGCAAAACAAAAGTAAGACCACCGCACAGCAAGCGGCCGCTGATCTTCA
GACCTGGAGGAGGAGATATGAGGGACAATTGGAGAAGTGAATTATATAAATATAAAGTAGTAAAAATTGA
ACCATTAGGAGTAGCACCCACCAAGGCAAAGAGAAGAGTGGTGCAGAGAGAAAAAAGAGCAGTGGGAATA
GGAGCTTTGTTCCTTGGGTTCTTGGGAGCAGCAGGAAGCACTATGGGCGCAGCGTCAATGACGCTGACGG
TACAGGCCAGACAATTATTGTCTGGTATAGTGCAGCAGCAGAACAATTTGCTGAGGGCTATTGAGGCGCA
ACAGCATCTGTTGCAACTCACAGTCTGGGGCATCAAGCAGCTCCAGGCAAGAATCCTGGCTGTGGAAAGA
TACCTAAAGGATCAACAGCTCCTGGGGATTTGGGGTTGCTCTGGAAAACTCATTTGCACCACTGCTGTGC
CTTGGAATGCTAGTTGGAGTAATAAATCTCTGGAACAGATTTGGAATCACACGACCTGGATGGAGTGGGA
CAGAGAAATTAACAATTACACAAGCTTAATACACTCCTTAATTGAAGAATCGCAAAACCAGCAAGAAAAG
AATGAACAAGAATTATTGGAATTAGATAAATGGGCAAGTTTGTGGAATTGGTTTAACATAACAAATTGGC
TGTGGTATATAAAATTATTCATAATGATAGTAGGAGGCTTGGTAGGTTTAAGAATAGTTTTTGCTGTACT
TTCTATAGTGAATAGAGTTAGGCAGGGATATTCACCATTATCGTTTCAGACCCACCTCCCAACCCCGAGG
GGACCCGACAGGCCCGAAGGAATAGAAGAAGAAGGTGGAGAGAGAGACAGAGACAGATCCATTCGATTAG
TGAACGGATCGGCACTGCGTGCGCCAATTCTGCAGACAAATGGCAGTATTCATCCACAATTTTAAAAGAA
AAGGGGGGATTGGGGGGTACAGTGCAGGGGAAAGAATAGTAGACATAATAGCAACAGACATACAAACTAA
AGAATTACAAAAACAAATTACAAAAATTCAAAATTTTCGGGTTTATTACAGGGACAGCAGAGATCCAGTT
TGGTTAATCCGCGTTACATAACTTACGGTAAATGGCCCGCCTGGCTGACCGCCCAACGACCCCCGCCCAT
TGACGTCAATAATGACGTATGTTCCCATAGTAACGCCAATAGGGACTTTCCATTGACGTCAATGGGTGGA
GTATTTACGGTAAACTGCCCACTTGGCAGTACATCAAGTGTATCATATGCCAAGTACGCCCCCTATTGAC
GTCAATGACGGTAAATGGCCCGCCTGGCATTATGCCCAGTACATGACCTTATGGGACTTTCCTACTTGGC
AGTACATCTACGTATTAGTCATCGCTATTACCATGGTCGAGGTGAGCCCCACGTTCTGCTTCACTCTCCC
CATCTCCCCCCCCTCCCCACCCCCAATTTTGTATTTATTTATTTTTTAATTATTTTGTGCAGCGATGGGG
GCGGGGGGGGGGGGGGGGCGCGCCAGGCGGGGCGGGGCGGGGCGAGGGGCGGGGCGGGGCGAGGCGGAGA
GGTGCGGCGGCAGCCAATCAGAGCGGCGCGCTCCGAAAGTTTCCTTTTATGGCGAGGCGGCGGCGGCGGC
GGCCCTATAAAAAGCGAAGCGCGCGGCGGGCGGGAGTCGCTGCGCGCTGCCTTCGCCCCGTGCCCCGCTC
CGCCGCCGCCTCGCGCCGCCCGCCCCGGCTCTGACTGACCGCGTTACTCCCACAGGTGAGCGGGCGGGAC
GGCCCTTCTCCTCCGGGCTGTAATTAGCGCTTGGTTTAATGACGGCTTGTTTCTTTTCTGTGGCTGCGTG
AAAGCCTTGAGGGGCTCCGGGAGGGCCCTTTGTGCGGGGGGAGCGGCTCGGGGGGTGCGTGCGTGTGTGT
GTGCGTGGGGAGCGCCGCGTGCGGCTCCGCGCTGCCCGGCGGCTGTGAGCGCTGCGGGCGCGGCGCGGGG
CTTTGTGCGCTCCGCAGTGTGCGCGAGGGGAGCGCGGCCGGGGGCGGTGCCCCGCGGTGCGGGGGGGGCT
GCGAGGGGAACAAAGGCTGCGTGCGGGGTGTGTGCGTGGGGGGGTGAGCAGGGGGTGTGGGCGCGTCGGT
CGGGCTGCAACCCCCCCTGCACCCCCCTCCCCGAGTTGCTGAGCACGGCCCGGCTTCGGGTGCGGGGCTC
CGTACGGGGCGTGGCGCGGGGCTCGCCGTGCCGGGCGGGGGGTGGCGGCAGGTGGGGGTGCCGGGCGGGG
CGGGGCCGCCTCGGGCCGGGGAGGGCTCGGGGGAGGGGCGCGGCGGCCCCCGGAGCGCCGGCGGCTGTCG
AGGCGCGGCGAGCCGCAGCCATTGCCTTTTATGGTAATCGTGCGAGAGGGCGCAGGGACTTCCTTTGTCC
CAAATCTGTGCGGAGCCGAAATCTGGGAGGCGCCGCCGCACCCCCTCTAGCGGGCGCGGGGCGAAGCGGT
GCGGCGCCGGCAGGAAGGAAATGGGCGGGGAGGGCCTTCGTGCGTCGCCGCGCCGCCGTCCCCTTCTCCC
TCTCCAGCCTCGGGGCTGTCCGCGGGGGGACGGCTGCCTTCGGGGGGGACGGGGCAGGGCGGGGTTCGGC
TTCTGGCGTGTGACCGGCGGCTCTAGAGCCTCTGCTAACCATGTTCATGCCTTCTTCTTTTTCCTACAGC
TCCTGGGCAACGTGCTGGTTATTGTGCTGTCTCATCATTTTGGCAAAGAATTGCTCGAGCGTAATACGAC
TCACTATAGGGAGACCCAAGCTTGATTTAGGTGACACTATAGAATACAAGCTACTTGTTCTTTTTGCAGG
ATCGGCTAGTATAACTTCGTATAGCATACATTATACGAAGTTATATTAAGGGTTCCGGATCCTCGGGGAC
ACCAAATATGGCGATCTCGGCCTTTTCGTTTCTTGGAGCTGGGACATGTTTGCCATCGATCCATCTACCA
CCAGAACGGCCGTTAGATCTGCTGCCACCGTTGTTTCCACCGAAGAAACCACCGTTGCCGTAACCACCAC
GACGGTTGTTGCTAAAGAAGCTGCCACCGCCACGGCCACCGTTGTAGCCGCCGTTGTTGTTATTGTAGTT
GCTACTGTTATTTCTGGCACTTCTTGGTTTTCCTCTTAAGTGAGGAGGAACATAACCATTCTCGTTGTTG
TCGTTGATGCTTAAATTTTGCACTTGTTCGCTCAGTTCAGCCATAATATGAAATGCTTTTCTTGTTGTTC
TTACGGAATACCACTTGCCACCTATCACCACAACTAACTTTTTCCCGTTCCTCCATCTCTTTTATATTTT
TTTTCTCGAGGGATCTTTGTGAAGGAACCTTACTTCTGTGGTGTGACATAATTGGACAAACTACCTACAG
AGATTTAAAGCTCTAAGGTAAATATAAAATTTTTAAGTGTATAATGTGTTAAACTACTGATTCTAATTGT
TTGTGTATTTTAGATTCCAACCTATGGAACTGATGAATGGGAGCAGTGGTGGAATGCCTTTAATGAGGAA
AACCTGTTTTGCTCAGAAGAAATGCCATCTAGTGATGATGAGGCTACTGCTGACTCTCAACATTCTACTC
CTCCAAAAAAGAAGAGAAAGGTAGAAGACCCCAAGGACTTTCCTTCAGAATTGCTAAGTTTTTTGAGTCA
TGCTGTGTTTAGTAATAGAACTCTTGCTTGCTTTGCTATTTACACCACAAAGGAAAAAGCTGCACTGCTA
TACAAGAAAATTATGGAAAAATATTCTGTAACCTTTATAAGTAGGCATAACAGTTATAATCATAACATAC
TGTTTTTTCTTACTCCACACAGGCATAGAGTGTCTGCTATTAATAACTATGCTCAAAAATTGTGTACCTT
TAGCTTTTTAATTTGTAAAGGGGTTAATAAGGAATATTTGATGTATAGTGCCTTGACTAGAGATCATAAT
CAGCCATACCACATTTGTAGAGGTTTTACTTGCTTTAAAAAACCTCCCACACCTCCCCCTGAACCTGAAA
CATAAAATGAATGCAATTGTTGTTGTTAACTTGTTTATTGCAGCTTATAATGGTTACAAATAAAGCAATA
GCATCACAAATTTCACAAATAAAGCATTTTTTTCACTGCATTCTAGTTGTGGTTTGTCCAAACTCATCAA
TGTATCTTATCATGTCTGGATCTGACATGGTAAGTAAGCTTGGGCTGCAGGTCGAGGGACCTAATAACTT
CGTATAGCATACATTATACGAAGTTATGCTAGCGGCTACTTGTTCTTTTTGCAGGATCGGTTACCACCAT
GTCTTGGCTGCGTTTCTGGGGCCCATGGCCCCTCCTTACGTGGCAACTATTGTCTTTACTAGTCAAGGAG
GCTCAGCCTCTGGTGTGGGTCAAGGACCCGCTCCAGCTGACCTCTAACCCCCTGGGGCCACCTGAGCCCT
GGTCTTCCCGCTCCTCCCATCTCCCATGGGAATCTCCCCATGCACCTGCTCCCCCAGCAGCCCCGGGGGA
CTTTGATTACCTGGGGCCCTCTGCTTCTTCGCAGATGTCAGCCCTGCCTCAGGAACCAACTGAAAATTTG
GCTCCATTCCTGAAGGAATTGGATTCAGCTGGAGAGCTGCCCCTGGGGCCAGAGCCGTTCTTGGCTGCAC
ATCAGGACTTAAATGACAAGCGGACTCCAGAAGAAAGGCTCCCAGAGGTGGTTCCGCTTCTCAACCGGGA
TCAGAACCAGGCCCTAGTTCAGCTTCCTCGCCTCAAGTGGGTTCAAACTACAGATCTAGATCGGGCTGCA
GGTCATCAGGCAGATGAAATACTTGTTCCACTAGACAGTAAGGTTTCAAGACCAACCAAATTTGTTGTTT
CGCCCAAGAACCTGAAGAAAGATCTAGCTGAACGTTGGAGCCTTCCTGAGATTGTTGGGATTCCACACCA
ATTATCCAAACCTCAGCGTCAGAAACAGACTTTGCCAGATGATTATTTGAGTATGGACACACTGTATCCC
GGCAGCCTACCTCCAGAACTCCGGGTGAACGCAGATGAGCCTCCAGGGCCTCCTGAGCAAGTTGGACTTT
CTCAATTCCATCTAGAGCCCAAAAGTCAAAATCCAGAGACCCTTGAAGACATCCAGTCCTCTTCACTCCA
GGAAGAAGCCCCAGCGCAGCTTCTACAGCTCCCTCAGGAGGTAGAACCTTCAACCCAGCAGGAGGCCCCA
GCTCTGCCTCCAGAGTCCTCTATGGAGAGTCTAGCTCAAACTCCACTGAATCATGAAGTGACAGTTCAAC
CTCCAGGTGAGGATCAAGCTCATTATAATTTGCCCAAGTTTACAGTCAAACCTGCAGATGTGGAGGTTAC
CATGACTTCAGAGCCTAAAAATGAGACAGAATCTACCCAAGCCCAGCAGGAGGCCCCAATTCAGCCTCCC
GAGGAGGCGGAACCTTCTTCTACAGCCCTGAGGACTACAGATCCTCCTCCAGAACACCCTGAGGTGACAC
TTCCACCTTCAGACAAGGGTCAGGCTCAGCATTCACACCTGACTGAAGCCACAGTTCAACCTCTGGACCT
GGAGCTTAGCATAACTACAGAGCCTACTACAGAGGTTAAACCGTCTCCAACCACGGAGGAAACCTCAGCT
CAGCCTCCAGACCCGGGGCTTGCCATAACTCCAGAACCCACTACAGAGATTGGACATTCCACAGCCCTGG
AGAAGACTAGAGCTCCTCATCCAGACCAGGTTCAGACTCTGCATCGAAGCCTGACTGAAGTCACAGGTCC
ACCTACAAAGTTAGAATCTTCGCAGGATTCATTGGTGCAGTCTGAAACTGCACCAGAGGAACAGAAGGCC
TCCACAAGCACCAACATATGTGAGCTCTGCACCTGCGGAGATGAGACTCTGTCATGTGTTGGTCTCAGCC
CAAAGCAGAGGCTCCGCCAAGTGCCTGTGCCAGAGCCCGACACCTACAATGGCATCTTCACCACCTTAAA
TTTCCAAGGAAACTATATTTCATACCTTGATGGAAATGTATGGAAAGCATACAGTTGGACCGAGAAACTA
ATTCTCAGTGAAAATTATTTGACTGAATTACCTAAGGATTCATTTGAAGGCCTGCTATACCTCCAGTATT
TAGATTTATCCTGCAATAAAATACGATATATTGAAAGACAAACATTTGAATCACTACCATTTTTGCAGTA
TATAAATCTGGGCTGCAATTTAATTACAAAACTGAGCCTTGGAACATTTCAGGCCTGGCACGGAATGCAG
TTTTTACACAACTTAATTCTCAATCGCAATCCTCTGACTACTGTCGAAGATCCATATCTCTTTGAACTGC
CGGCATTAAAATATCTAGACATGGGAACAACACACATCACACTTACAACACTTAAGAACATTCTCACGAT
GACTGTTGAACTGGAAAAACTGATCTTACCTAGCCATATGGCCTGCTGCCTCTGCCAATTTAAAAATAGC
ATTGAGGCTGTCTGCAAGACAGTCAAGCTGCATTGCAACACTGCATGTCTGACTAACAGCATACATTGTC
CTGAAGAAGCATCTGTAGGGAATCCAGAAGGAGCGTTCATGAAGATGTTACAAGCCCGGAAGCAGCACAT
GAGCACTCAGCTGACTATTGAGTCGGAGGCGCCCTCAGACAGCAGTGGCATCAACTTGTCAGGCTTTGGG
GGTGATCAGCTTGAAATTCAGCTAACCGAGCAGCTACGGTCCCTCATCCCCAACGAGGATGTGAGAAAGT
TCATGTCTCATGTTATCCGGACCTTGAAAATGGAATGTTCAGAAACACATGTGCAAGGGAGCTGTGCCAA
GCTCATGTTGCGAACAGGCCTCCTGATGAAGCTTCTCAGCGAGCAGCAGGAAGCAAAGGCATTGAATGTA
GAATGGGATACGGACCAACAAAAAACAAATTATATTAATGAGAACATGGAACAGAATGAACAGAAAGAGC
AGAAGTCAAGTGAGCTCATGAAAGAAGTTCCAGGAGATGACTATAAGAACAAACTCATCTTCGCAATATC
TGTGACTGTAATACTAATAATTTTGATTATAATTTTTTGTCTTATAGAGGTGAATTCACATAAAAGGGCA
TCAGAAAAATACAAAGACAACCCATCAATATCAGGAGCCTAGAACGATCCGCCCCTCTCCCTCCCCCCCC
CCTAACGTTACTGGCCGAAGCCGCTTGGAATAAGGCCGGTGTGCGTTTGTCTATATGTTATTTTCCACCA
TATTGCCGTCTTTTGGCAATGTGAGGGCCCGGAAACCTGGCCCTGTCTTCTTGACGAGCATTCCTAGGGG
TCTTTCCCCTCTCGCCAAAGGAATGCAAGGTCTGTTGAATGTCGTGAAGGAAGCAGTTCCTCTGGAAGCT
TCTTGAAGACAAACAACGTCTGTAGCGACCCTTTGCAGGCAGCGGAACCCCCCACCTGGCGACAGGTGCC
TCTGCGGCCAAAAGCCACGTGTATAAGATACACCTGCAAAGGCGGCACAACCCCAGTGCCACGTTGTGAG
TTGGATAGTTGTGGAAAGAGTCAAATGGCTCTCCTCAAGCGTATTCAACAAGGGGCTGAAGGATGCCCAG
AAGGTACCCCATTGTATGGGATCTGATCTGGGGCCTCGGTACACATGCTTTACATGTGTTTAGTCGAGGT
TAAAAAAACGTCTAGGCCCCCCGAACCACGGGGACGTGGTTTTCCTTTGAAAAACACGATGATAATATGG
CCACAACCATGGTGAGCAAGGGCGAGGAGCTGTTCACCGGGGTGGTGCCCATCCTGGTCGAGCTGGACGG
CGACGTAAACGGCCACAAGTTCAGCGTGTCCGGCGAGGGCGAGGGCGATGCCACCTACGGCAAGCTGACC
CTGAAGTTCATCTGCACCACCGGCAAGCTGCCCGTGCCCTGGCCCACCCTCGTGACCACCCTGACCTACG
GCGTGCAGTGCTTCAGCCGCTACCCCGACCACATGAAGCAGCACGACTTCTTCAAGTCCGCCATGCCCGA
AGGCTACGTCCAGGAGCGCACCATCTTCTTCAAGGACGACGGCAACTACAAGACCCGCGCCGAGGTGAAG
TTCGAGGGCGACACCCTGGTGAACCGCATCGAGCTGAAGGGCATCGACTTCAAGGAGGACGGCAACATCC
TGGGGCACAAGCTGGAGTACAACTACAACAGCCACAACGTCTATATCATGGCCGACAAGCAGAAGAACGG
CATCAAGGTGAACTTCAAGATCCGCCACAACATCGAGGACGGCAGCGTGCAGCTCGCCGACCACTACCAG
CAGAACACCCCCATCGGCGACGGCCCCGTGCTGCTGCCCGACAACCACTACCTGAGCACCCAGTCCGCCC
TGAGCAAAGACCCCAACGAGAAGCGCGATCACATGGTCCTGCTGGAGTTCGTGACCGCCGCCGGGATCAC
TCTCGGCATGGACGAGCTGTACAAGTAAAATTCGATATCAAGCTTATCGATAATCAACCTCTGGATTACA
AAATTTGTGAAAGATTGACTGGTATTCTTAACTATGTTGCTCCTTTTACGCTATGTGGATACGCTGCTTT
AATGCCTTTGTATCATGCTATTGCTTCCCGTATGGCTTTCATTTTCTCCTCCTTGTATAAATCCTGGTTG
CTGTCTCTTTATGAGGAGTTGTGGCCCGTTGTCAGGCAACGTGGCGTGGTGTGCACTGTGTTTGCTGACG
CAACCCCCACTGGTTGGGGCATTGCCACCACCTGTCAGCTCCTTTCCGGGACTTTCGCTTTCCCCCTCCC
TATTGCCACGGCGGAACTCATCGCCGCCTGCCTTGCCCGCTGCTGGACAGGGGCTCGGCTGTTGGGCACT
GACAATTCCGTGGTGTTGTCGGGGAAATCATCGTCCTTTCCTTGGCTGCTCGCCTGTGTTGCCACCTGGA
TTCTGCGCGGGACGTCCTTCTGCTACGTCCCTTCGGCCCTCAATCCAGCGGACCTTCCTTCCCGCGGCCT
GCTGCCGGCTCTGCGGCCTCTTCCGCGTCTTCGCCTTCGCCCTCAGACGAGTCGGATCTCCCTTTGGGCC
GCCTCCCCGCATCGATACCGTCGACCTCGCTTTAAGACCAATGACTTACAAGGCAGCTGTAGATCTTAGC
CACTTTTTAAAAGAAAAGGGGGGACTGGAAGGGCTAATTCACTCCCAACGAAGACAAGATATCCTTGATC
TGTGGATCTACCACACACAAGGCTACTTCCCTGATTGGCAGAACTACACACCAGGGCCAGGGATCAGATA
TCCACTGACCTTTGGATGGTGCTACAAGCTAGTACCAGTTGAGCAAGAGAAGGTAGAAGAAGCCAATGAA
GGAGAGAACACCCGCTTGTTACACCCTGTGAGCCTGCATGGGATGGATGACCCGGAGAGAGAAGTATTAG
AGTGGAGGTTTGACAGCCGCCTAGCATTTCATCACATGGCCCGAGAGCTGCATCCGGACTGTACTGGGTC
TCTCTGGTTAGACCAGATCTGAGCCTGGGAGCTCTCTGGCTAACTAGGGAACCCACTGCTTAAGCCTCAA
TAAAGCTTGCCTTGAGTGCTTCAAGTAGTGTGTGCCCGTCTGTTGTGTGACTCTGGTAACTAGAGATCCC
TCAGACCCTTTTAGTCAGTGTGGAAAATCTCTAGCAGGGCCCGTTTAAACCCGCTGATCAGCCTCGACTG
TGCCTTCTAGTTGCCAGCCATCTGTTGTTTGCCCCTCCCCCGTGCCTTCCTTGACCCTGGAAGGTGCCAC
TCCCACTGTCCTTTCCTAATAAAATGAGGAAATTGCATCGCATTGTCTGAGTAGGTGTCATTCTATTCTG
GGGGGTGGGGTGGGGCAGGACAGCAAGGGGGAGGATTGGGAAGACAATAGCAGGCATGCTGGGGATGCGG
TGGGCTCTATGGCTTCTGAGGCGGAAAGAACCAGCTGGGGCTCTAGGGGGTATCCCC
[124 nt withheld, positions 11468-11591]
C
[91 nt withheld, positions 11593-11683]
A
[49 nt withheld, positions 11685-11733]
CCTTTGACGTTGGAGTCCACGTTCTTT
[37 nt withheld, positions 11761-11797]
ACCCTATCTCGGTCTATTCTTTTGATTTATAAGGGATTTTGCCGATTTCGGCCTATTGGTTAAAAAATGA
GCTGATTTAACAAAAATTTAACGCGAATTAATTCTGTGGAATGTGTGTCAGTTAGGGTGTGGAAAGTCCC
CAGGCTCCCCAGCAGGCAGAAGTATGCAAAGCATGCATCTCAATTAGTCAGCAACCAGGTGTGGAAAGTC
CCCAGGCTCCCCAGCAGGCAGAAGTATGCAAAGCATGCATCTCAATTAGTCAGCAACCATAGTCCCGCCC
CTAACTCCGCCCATCCCGCCCCTAACTCCGCCCAGTTCCGCCCATTCTCCGCCCCATGGCTGACTAATTT
TTTTTATTTATGCAGAGGCCGAGGCCGCCTCTGCCTCTGAGCTATTCCAGAAGTAGTGAGGAGGCTTTTT
TGGAGGCCTAGGCTTTTGCAAAAAGCTCCCGGGAGCTTGTATATCCATTTTCGGATCTGATCAGCACGTG
TTGACAATTAATCATCGGCATAGTATATCGGCATAGTATAATACGACAAGGTGAGGAACTAAACCATGGC
CAAGTTGACCAGTGCCGTTCCGGTGCTCACCGCGCGCGACGTCGCCGGAGCGGTCGAGTTCTGGACCGAC
CGGCTCGGGTTCTCCCGGGACTTCGTGGAGGACGACTTCGCCGGTGTGGTCCGGGACGACGTGACCCTGT
TCATCAGCGCGGTCCAGGACCAGGTGGTGCCGGACAACACCCTGGCCTGGGTGTGGGTGCGCGGCCTGGA
CGAGCTGTACGCCGAGTGGTCGGAGGTCGTGTCCACGAACTTCCGGGACGCCTCCGGGCCGGCCATGACC
GAGATCGGCGAGCAGCCGTGGGGGCGGGAGTTCGCCCTGCGCGACCCGGCCGGCAACTGCGTGCACTTCG
TGGCCGAGGAGCAGGACTGACACGTGCTACGAGATTTCGATTCCACCGCCGCCTTCTATGAAAGGTTGGG
CTTCGGAATCGTTTTCCGGGACGCCGGCTGGATGATCCTCCAGCGCGGGGATCTCATGCTGGAGTTCTTC
GCCCACCCCAACTTGTTTATTGCAGCTTATAATGGTTACAAATAAAGCAATAGCATCACAAATTTCACAA
ATAAAGCATTTTTTTCACTGCATTCTAGTTGTGGTTTGTCCAAACTCATCAATGTATCTTATCATGTCTG
TATACCGTCGACCTCTAGCTAGAGCTTGGCGTAATCATGGTCATAGCTGTTTCCTGTGTGAAATTGTTAT
CCGCTCACAATTCCACACAACATACGAGCCGGAAGCATAAAGTGTAAAGCCTGGGGTGCCTAATGAGTGA
GCTAACTCACATTAATTGCGTTGCGCTCACTGCCCGCTTTCCAGTCGGGAAACCTGTCGTGCCAGCTGCA
TTAATGAATCGGCCAACGCGCGGGGAGAGGCGGTTTGCGTATTGGGCGCTCTTCCGCTTCCTCGCTCACT
GACTCGCTGCGCTCGGTCGTTCGGCTGCGGCGAGCGGTATCAGCTCACTCAAAGGCGGTAATACGGTTAT
CCACAGAATCAGGGGATAACGCAGGAAAGAACATGTGAGCAAAAGGCCAGCAAAAGGCCAGGAACCGTAA
AAAGGCCGCGTTGCTGGCGTTTTTCCATAGGCTCCGCCCCCCTGACGAGCATCACAAAAATCGACGCTCA
AGTCAGAGGTGGCGAAACCCGACAGGACTATAAAGATACCAGGCGTTTCCCCCTGGAAGCTCCCTCGTGC
GCTCTCCTGTTCCGACCCTGCCGCTTACCGGATACCTGTCCGCCTTTCTCCCTTCGGGAAGCGTGGCGCT
TTCTCATAGCTCACGCTGTAGGTATCTCAGTTCGGTGTAGGTCGTTCGCTCCAAGCTGGGCTGTGTGCAC
GAACCCCCCGTTCAGCCCGACCGCTGCGCCTTATCCGGTAACTATCGTCTTGAGTCCAACCCGGTAAGAC
ACGACTTATCGCCACTGGCAGCAGCCACTGGTAACAGGATTAGCAGAGCGAGGTATGTAGGCGGTGCTAC
AGAGTTCTTGAAGTGGTGGCCTAACTACGGCTACACTAGAAGAACAGTATTTGGTATCTGCGCTCTGCTG
AAGCCAGTTACCTTCGGAAAAAGAGTTGGTAGCTCTTGATCCGGCAAACAAACCACCGCTGGTAGCGGTG
GTTTTTTTGTTTGCAAGCAGCAGATTACGCGCAGAAAAAAAGGATCTCAAGAAGATCCTTTGATCTTTTC
TACGGGGTCTGACGCTCAGTGGAACGAAAACTCACGTTAAGGGATTTTGGTCATGAGATTATCAAAAAGG
ATCTTCACCTAGATCCTTTTAAATTAAAAATGAAGTTTTAAATCAATCTAAAGTATATATGAGTAAACTT
GGTCTGACAGTTACCAATGCTTAATCAGTGAGGCACCTATCTCAGCGATCTGTCTATTTCGTTCATCCAT
AGTTGCCTGACTCCCCGTCGTGTAGATAACTACGATACGGGAGGGCTTACCATCTGGCCCCAGTGCTGCA
ATGATACCGCGAGACCCACGCTCACCGGCTCCAGATTTATCAGCAATAAACCAGCCAGCCGGAAGGGCCG
AGCGCAGAAGTGGTCCTGCAACTTTATCCGCCTCCATCCAGTCTATTAATTGTTGCCGGGAAGCTAGAGT
AAGTAGTTCGCCAGTTAATAGTTTGCGCAACGTTGTTGCCATTGCTACAGGCATCGTGGTGTCACGCTCG
TCGTTTGGTATGGCTTCATTCAGCTCCGGTTCCCAACGATCAAGGCGAGTTACATGATCCCCCATGTTGT
GCAAAAAAGCGGTTAGCTCCTTCGGTCCTCCGATCGTTGTCAGAAGTAAGTTGGCCGCAGTGTTATCACT
CATGGTTATGGCAGCACTGCATAATTCTCTTACTGTCATGCCATCCGTAAGATGCTTTTCTGTGACTGGT
GAGTACTCAACCAAGTCATTCTGAGAATAGTGTATGCGGCGACCGAGTTGCTCTTGCCCGGCGTCAATAC
GGGATAATACCGCGCCACATAGCAGAACTTTAAAAGTGCTCATCATTGGAAAACGTTCTTCGGGGCGAAA
ACTCTCAAGGATCTTACCGCTGTTGAGATCCAGTTCGATGTAACCCACTCGTGCACCCAACTGATCTTCA
GCATCTTTTACTTTCACCAGCGTTTCTGGGTGAGCAAAAACAGGAAGGCAAAATGCCGCAAAAAAGGGAA
TAAGGGCGACACGGAAATGTTGAATACTCATACTCTTCCTTTTTCAATATTATTGAAGCATTTATCAGGG
TTATTGTCTCATGAGCGGATACATATTTGAATGTATTTAGAAAAATAAACAAATAGGGGTTCCGCGCACA
TTTCCCCGAAAAGTGCCACCTGAC
Features (pLannotate 1.2.2; 47 found; start..end, strand, type, name):
     31..83      -  misc_feature   bom (fragment): basis of mobility region from pBR322
    238..617     +  enhancer       CMV enhancer: human cytomegalovirus immediate early enhancer
    618..817     +  promoter       CMV promoter: human cytomegalovirus (CMV) immediate early promoter
    835..1015    +  LTR            5' LTR (truncated): truncated 5' long terminal repeat (LTR) from HIV-1
   1062..1187    +  misc_feature   HIV-1 Ψ: packaging signal of human immunodeficiency virus type 1
   1171..1534    +  CDS            HIV-1 gag (fragment): gag protein from human immunodeficiency virus 1; gag
   1680..1913    +  misc_feature   RRE: The Rev response element (RRE) of HIV-1 allows for Rev-dependent mRNA export from the nucleus to the cytoplasm.
   2290..2390    +  CDS            Rev (fragment): human immunodeficiency virus 1 (HIV-1) Rev protein; rev; enhances nuclear export of unspliced and incompletely spliced viral mRNAs
   2440..2557    +  misc_feature   cPPT/CTS: central polypurine tract and central termination sequence of HIV-1
   2602..2905    +  enhancer       CMV enhancer: human cytomegalovirus immediate early enhancer
   2907..3182    +  promoter       chicken β-actin promoter: No description available
   3183..4199    +  intron         chimeric intron: chimera between introns from chicken β-actin and rabbit β-globin
   4262..4280    +  promoter       T7 promoter: promoter for bacteriophage T7 RNA polymerase
   4295..4313    +  promoter       SP6 promoter: promoter for bacteriophage SP6 RNA polymerase
   4351..4384    +  protein_bind   loxP: Cre-mediated recombination occurs in the 8-bp core sequence (GCATACAT). Cre recombinase
   4396..4734    -  CDS            DED1 (fragment): DED1_YEAST - Also known as SPP81. Experimental evidence at protein level: Swiss-Prot protein existence level 1. ATP-binding RNA helicase involved in translation initiation. Remodels RNA in response to ADP and ATP concentrations by facilitating disruption, but also formation of RNA duplexes. Has weak ATP-dependent affinity for dsRNA, but strong ATP-dependent affinity for ssRNA. Acts as a virus host factor involved in the replication of the MBV and the L-A viruses by promoting the negative-strand RNA synthesis. May be involved in recognition of the preinitiation complex and DNA binding of the RN
   4730..4840    -  CDS            YO201_YEAST (fragment): Protein uncertain: Swiss-Prot protein existence level 5. From Saccharomyces cerevisiae (strain ATCC 204508 / S288c) (Baker's yeast).
   4842..4916    +  CDS            small t antigen (fragment): SV40 (simian virus 40) small t antigen
   4918..4983    +  intron         small t intron: SV40 (simian virus 40) small t antigen intron
   5113..5133    +  CDS            SV40 NLS: nuclear localization signal of SV40 (simian virus 40) large T antigen
   5452..5535    +  CDS            large T antigen (fragment): large T antigen from SV40 (simian virus 40)
   5558..5692    +  polyA_signal   SV40 poly(A) signal: SV40 polyadenylation signal
   5734..5767    +  protein_bind   loxP: Cre-mediated recombination occurs in the 8-bp core sequence (GCATACAT). Cre recombinase
   5809..8649    +  CDS            LRRC37B: LR37B_HUMAN - Experimental evidence at transcript level: Swiss-Prot protein existence level 2. From Homo sapiens (Human).
   8662..9248    +  misc_feature   IRES2: internal ribosome entry site (IRES) of the encephalomyocarditis virus (EMCV)
   9249..9968    +  CDS            EGFP: the original enhanced GFP (Yang et al., 1996) mammalian codon-optimized
   9969..9992    +  misc_feature   MCS (fragment): pBluescript multiple cloning site
   9992..10580   +  misc_feature   WPRE: woodchuck hepatitis virus posttranscriptional regulatory element
  10581..10599   +  misc_feature   MCS (fragment): pBluescript multiple cloning site
  10602..10664   +  CDS            nef (fragment): NEF_HV1Z2 - Experimental evidence at protein level: Swiss-Prot protein existence level 1. Extracellular Nef protein targets CD4(+) T-lymphocytes for apoptosis by interacting with CXCR4 surface receptors. From Human immunodeficiency virus type 1 group M subtype D (isolate Z2/CDC-Z34) (HIV-1).
  10666..10978   +  LTR            5' LTR (fragment): 5' long terminal repeat (LTR) from HIV-1
  10986..11166   +  LTR            5' LTR (truncated): truncated 5' long terminal repeat (LTR) from HIV-1
  11198..11422   +  polyA_signal   bGH poly(A) signal: bovine growth hormone polyadenylation signal
  11426..11447   +  promoter       SV40 promoter (fragment): SV40 enhancer and early promoter
  11468..11896   +  rep_origin     f1 ori (sequence partly withheld): f1 bacteriophage origin of replication; arrow indicates direction of (+) strand synthesis
  11910..12239   +  promoter       SV40 promoter: SV40 enhancer and early promoter
  12287..12334   +  promoter       EM7 promoter: synthetic bacterial promoter&nbsp
  12353..12727   +  CDS            BleoR: antibiotic-binding protein; Sh ble from Streptoalloteichus hindustanus; confers resistance to bleomycin, phleomycin, and Zeocin™
  12737..12862   +  CDS            ble (fragment): BLE_KLEPN - Experimental evidence at protein level: Swiss-Prot protein existence level 1. Binding protein with a strong affinity to the bleomycin family of antibiotics. Binds to CL990; an antimitotic-antibiotic compound. From Klebsiella pneumoniae.
  12857..12978   +  polyA_signal   SV40 poly(A) signal: SV40 polyadenylation signal
  13049..13071   -  protein_bind   lac operator (fragment): The lac repressor binds to the lac operator to inhibit transcription in E. coli. This inhibition can be relieved by adding lactose or isopropyl-β-D-thiogalactopyranoside (IPTG). lac repressor encoded by lacI
  13075..13105   -  promoter       lac promoter: promoter for the E. coli lac operon
  13120..13141   -  protein_bind   CAP binding site: CAP binding activates transcription in the presence of cAMP. E. coli catabolite activator protein
  13154..13246   -  CDS            lacI (fragment): lac repressor; lacI; The lac repressor binds to the lac operator to inhibit transcription in E. coli. This inhibition can be relieved by adding lactose or isopropyl-β-D-thiogalactopyranoside (IPTG).
  13429..14017   -  rep_origin     ori: high-copy-number ColE1/pMB1/pBR322/pUC origin of replication
  14188..15048   -  CDS            AmpR: β-lactamase; bla; confers resistance to ampicillin, carbenicillin, and related antibiotics
  15049..15153   -  promoter       AmpR promoter: bla
