[The description below was written by a language model from this plasmid's Addgene catalogue record and pLannotate feature annotations shown in this document.]
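Description:
pCIG-LSL-LRRC37B is a 15.2 kb mammalian expression plasmid built on the pCIG-LSL backbone for Cre-dependent expression of the human receptor LRRC37B together with EGFP. Although the catalogue entry does not describe it as viral, the annotated sequence has the architecture of an HIV-1-derived lentiviral transfer vector. A CMV enhancer/promoter is fused to a truncated 5' LTR, followed by the Ψ packaging signal with a gag fragment, the Rev response element and the cPPT/CTS. At the other end lie LTR sequences and a bGH polyadenylation signal. In bacteria it is maintained through a high-copy ColE1/pUC-type origin and selected with ampicillin (AmpR). An f1 origin is also present, as is an SV40/EM7-driven BleoR cassette that could confer Zeocin-type resistance in mammalian or bacterial cells.

The internal expression unit is driven by a CAG-type promoter, made up of the CMV enhancer, the chicken β-actin promoter and a chimeric intron. Directly downstream sits a lox-stop-lox cassette: two loxP sites in the same orientation flank a spacer annotated with yeast-derived fragments, SV40 small t intron sequences and an SV40 poly(A) signal. This cassette terminates transcription before the coding region. Cre recombinase excises the stop element, allowing the promoter to read through into the LRRC37B open reading frame. An EMCV IRES2 and EGFP follow the open reading frame, so both proteins are translated from one bicistronic transcript and recombined, expressing cells are marked by green fluorescence. A WPRE after EGFP enhances transcript stability and expression. The associated publication concerns LRRC37B as a modifier of voltage-gated sodium channels and axon excitability in cortical neurons. This is consistent with use for conditional, cell-type-restricted expression of this human gene in neurons.
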