Addgene plasmid #220791: pCIG-LSL-LRRC37B
Purpose: To express the human receptor LRRC37B (cre-dependent) in mammalian cells together with EGFP
Depositing lab: Pierre Vanderhaeghen. Depositing organization: Vlaams Instituut voor Biotechnologie (VIB, vzw). Publication: LRRC37B is a human modifier of voltage-gated sodium channels and axon excitability in cortical neurons. Libe-Philippot B, Lejeune A, Wierda K, Louros N, Erkol E, Vlaeminck I, Beckers S, Gaspariunaite V, Bilheu A, Konstantoulea K, Nyitrai H, De Vleeschouwer M, Vennekens KM, Vidal N, Bird TW, Soto DC, Jaspers T, Dewilde M, Dennis MY, Rousseau F, Comoletti D, Schymkowitz J, Theys T, de Wit J, Vanderhaeghen P. Cell. 2023 Dec 21;186(26):5766-5783.e25. doi: 10.1016/j.cell.2023.11.028. PubMed 38134874.
Backbone
  Vector backbone: pCIG-LSL
Growth in bacteria
  Bacterial resistance: Ampicillin, 100 μg/mL
  Growth temperature: 37°C
  Growth strain: NEB Stable
  Copy number: Unknown
Gene/Insert
  Gene/Insert name: LRRC37B
  Species: H. sapiens (human)
  Entrez Gene: LRRC37B (a.k.a. LRRC37)
Terms and licenses: Academic/Nonprofit Terms; Industry Terms: Not Available to Industry
How to cite: pCIG-LSL-LRRC37B was a gift from Pierre Vanderhaeghen (Addgene plasmid # 220791 ; http://n2t.net/addgene:220791 ; RRID:Addgene_220791)
